>Addgene plasmid #222997 | pCMV-PE7-P2A-hMLH1dn | addgene full sequence | sequence record 454423 | Addgene NGS Result
GATCACCATCATGGAAAGAAGCAGCTTCGAGAAGAATCCCATCGACTTTCTGGAAGCCAAGGGCTACAAA
GAAGTGAAAAAGGACCTGATCATCAAGCTGCCTAAGTACTCCCTGTTCGAGCTGGAAAACGGCCGGAAGA
GAATGCTGGCCTCTGCCGGCGAACTGCAGAAGGGAAACGAACTGGCCCTGCCCTCCAAATATGTGAACTT
CCTGTACCTGGCCAGCCACTATGAGAAGCTGAAGGGCTCCCCCGAGGATAATGAGCAGAAACAGCTGTTT
GTGGAACAGCACAAGCACTACCTGGACGAGATCATCGAGCAGATCAGCGAGTTCTCCAAGAGAGTGATCC
TGGCCGACGCTAATCTGGACAAAGTGCTGTCCGCCTACAACAAGCACCGGGATAAGCCCATCAGAGAGCA
GGCCGAGAATATCATCCACCTGTTTACCCTGACCAATCTGGGAGCCCCTGCCGCCTTCAAGTACTTTGAC
ACCACCATCGACCGGAAGAGGTACACCAGCACCAAAGAGGTGCTGGACGCCACCCTGATCCACCAGAGCA
TCACCGGCCTGTACGAGACACGGATCGACCTGTCTCAGCTGGGAGGTGACTCCGGCGGAAGCTCTGGTGG
CAGCAAGCGGACCGCCGACGGCTCTGAATTCGAGAGCCCTAAGAAGAAAAGAAAGGTGAGCGGAGGCTCT
AGCGGCGGAAGCACCCTGAACATTGAAGACGAGTATAGACTGCATGAAACAAGCAAGGAACCCGACGTGT
CCCTGGGCTCCACCTGGCTGTCCGACTTTCCCCAGGCCTGGGCCGAGACAGGAGGAATGGGCCTGGCCGT
GCGGCAGGCACCCCTGATCATCCCTCTGAAGGCCACCTCTACACCCGTGAGCATCAAGCAGTACCCTATG
TCTCAGGAGGCCAGACTGGGCATCAAGCCTCACATCCAGAGGCTGCTGGACCAGGGCATCCTGGTGCCAT
GCCAGAGCCCCTGGAACACACCACTGCTGCCCGTGAAGAAGCCAGGCACCAATGACTATAGACCCGTGCA
GGATCTGAGAGAGGTGAACAAGAGGGTGGAGGATATCCACCCCACCGTGCCCAACCCTTACAATCTGCTG
TCCGGCCTGCCCCCTTCTCACCAGTGGTATACAGTGCTGGACCTGAAGGATGCCTTCTTTTGTCTGAGAC
TGCACCCTACCAGCCAGCCACTGTTCGCCTTTGAGTGGAGGGACCCTGAGATGGGCATCTCTGGCCAGCT
GACCTGGACACGCCTGCCTCAGGGCTTCAAGAATAGCCCAACACTGTTTAACGAGGCCCTGCACCGCGAC
CTGGCAGATTTCCGGATCCAGCACCCAGATCTGATCCTGCTGCAGTACGTGGACGATCTGCTGCTGGCCG
CCACCAGCGAGCTGGATTGCCAGCAGGGAACACGCGCCCTGCTGCAGACCCTGGGAAACCTGGGATATAG
GGCATCCGCCAAGAAGGCCCAGATCTGTCAGAAGCAGGTGAAGTACCTGGGCTATCTGCTGAAGGAGGGC
CAGAGATGGCTGACAGAGGCCAGGAAGGAGACAGTGATGGGCCAGCCAACACCCAAGACCCCAAGACAGC
TGAGGGAGTTCCTGGGCAAAGCAGGATTTTGCAGGCTGTTCATCCCAGGATTCGCAGAGATGGCAGCACC
TCTGTACCCACTGACCAAGCCGGGCACCCTGTTTAATTGGGGCCCTGACCAGCAGAAGGCCTATCAGGAG
ATCAAGCAGGCCCTGCTGACAGCACCAGCCCTGGGCCTGCCAGACCTGACCAAGCCTTTCGAGCTGTTTG
TGGATGAGAAGCAGGGCTACGCCAAGGGCGTGCTGACCCAGAAGCTGGGACCATGGAGACGGCCCGTGGC
CTATCTGTCCAAGAAGCTGGACCCAGTGGCAGCAGGATGGCCACCATGCCTGAGGATGGTGGCAGCAATC
GCCGTGCTGACAAAGGATGCCGGCAAGCTGACCATGGGACAGCCACTGGTCATCCTGGCACCACACGCAG
TGGAGGCCCTGGTGAAGCAGCCTCCAGATCGCTGGCTGTCTAACGCCCGGATGACACACTACCAGGCCCT
GCTGCTGGACACCGATCGCGTGCAGTTTGGCCCTGTGGTGGCCCTGAATCCAGCCACCCTGCTGCCTCTG
CCAGAGGAGGGCCTGCAGCACAACTGTCTGGACATCCTGGCAGAGGCACACGGAACAAGGCCAGACCTGA
CCGATCAGCCCCTGCCTGACGCCGATCACACATGGTATACCGATGGAAGCTCCCTGCTGCAGGAGGGCCA
GAGGAAGGCAGGAGCAGCAGTGACCACAGAGACAGAAGTGATCTGGGCCAAGGCCCTGCCAGCAGGCACA
TCCGCCCAGCGGGCCGAGCTGATCGCCCTGACCCAGGCCCTGAAGATGGCCGAGGGCAAGAAGCTGAACG
TGTACACAGACTCCAGATATGCCTTCGCCACCGCACACATCCACGGAGAGATCTACAGGCGCCGGGGCTG
GCTGACCTCTGAGGGCAAGGAGATCAAGAACAAGGATGAGATCCTGGCCCTGCTGAAGGCCCTGTTTCTG
CCCAAGCGGCTGAGCATCATCCACTGTCCTGGACACCAGAAGGGACACTCCGCCGAGGCAAGGGGCAATC
GGATGGCCGACCAGGCCGCCAGAAAGGCTGCTATTACTGAAACTCCCGACACTTCCACTCTGCTGATTGA
AAACTCCTCCCCTTCCGGAGGATCTAGCGGAGGCTCCTCTGGCTCTGAGACACCTGGCACAAGCGAGAGC
GCAACACCTGAAAGCAGCGGGGGCAGCAGCGGGGGGTCAATGGCTGAAAATGGTGATAATGAAAAGATGG
CTGCCCTGGAGGCCAAAATCTGTCATCAAATTGAGTATTATTTTGGCGACTTCAATTTGCCACGGGACAA
GTTTCTAAAGGAACAGATAAAACTGGATGAAGGCTGGGTACCTTTGGAGATAATGATAAAATTCAACAGG
TTGAACCGTCTAACAACAGACTTTAATGTAATTGTGGAAGCATTGAGCAAATCCAAGGCAGAACTCATGG
AAATCAGTGAAGATAAAACTAAAATCAGAAGGTCTCCAAGCAAACCCCTACCTGAAGTGACTGATGAGTA
TAAAAATGATGTAAAAAACAGATCTGTTTATATTAAAGGCTTCCCAACTGATGCAACTCTTGATGACATA
AAAGAATGGTTAGAAGATAAAGGTCAAGTACTAAATATTCAGATGAGAAGAACATTGCATAAAGCATTTA
AGGGATCAATTTTTGTTGTGTTTGATAGCATTGAATCTGCTAAGAAATTTGTAGAGACCCCTGGCCAGAA
GTACAAAGAAACAGACCTGCTAATACTTTTCAAGGACGATTACTTTGCCAAAAAAAATGAATCTGGCGGC
TCAAAAAGAACCGCCGACGGCAGCGAATTCGAGTCTCCCAAGAAGAAGAGGAAAGTCGGCTCTGGCCCTG
CCGCTAAGAGAGTGAAGCTGGACGGAAGCGGAGCTACTAACTTCAGCCTGCTGAAGCAGGCTGGAGACGT
GGAGGAGAACCCTGGACCTAGCTTCGTTGCTGGAGTCATCCGGAGACTGGACGAGACAGTGGTGAACAGA
ATTGCCGCCGGCGAGGTGATCCAGAGACCTGCCAATGCAATAAAGGAGATGATCGAGAACTGTCTGGACG
CCAAGTCCACAAGCATTCAGGTGATCGTGAAGGAGGGCGGACTGAAGCTGATCCAGATCCAAGACAACGG
CACAGGCATCAGAAAGGAAGATCTGGACATCGTGTGTGAACGGTTCACCACATCTAAGCTGCAGTCTTTT
GAGGATCTGGCCTCTATCAGTACCTACGGCTTCAGAGGCGAGGCCCTGGCCAGCATCAGCCACGTGGCCC
ATGTGACCATCACCACCAAAACCGCCGACGGCAAATGCGCTTATCGCGCTAGCTACAGCGACGGCAAGCT
GAAAGCCCCGCCAAAGCCTTGCGCCGGCAACCAGGGTACACAGATAACAGTGGAGGATCTGTTCTACAAC
ATCGCCACCCGGAGAAAGGCCCTGAAAAATCCCAGCGAGGAGTACGGCAAGATCCTGGAAGTCGTCGGCA
GATACTCCGTGCACAACGCCGGAATCAGCTTTAGCGTAAAGAAGCAGGGAGAAACCGTGGCCGATGTGCG
CACCCTGCCAAATGCCAGCACCGTGGATAACATCAGAAGCATTTTCGGAAATGCCGTGTCCAGAGAACTG
ATCGAGATCGGCTGCGAAGATAAGACCCTGGCTTTTAAGATGAACGGCTACATCAGCAACGCCAATTACT
CTGTGAAGAAGTGCATCTTTCTTCTGTTCATCAACCACAGACTGGTGGAAAGCACCAGCCTGCGGAAAGC
CATCGAGACAGTGTACGCCGCCTACCTGCCTAAGAACACCCACCCCTTCCTGTACCTGAGCCTCGAGATC
AGCCCTCAGAACGTGGACGTCAATGTGCATCCTACAAAGCACGAGGTGCACTTCCTGCACGAGGAAAGCA
TCCTGGAAAGAGTGCAGCAGCACATTGAGAGCAAGCTGCTGGGCTCTAACAGCAGCAGAATGTACTTCAC
ACAGACCCTGCTGCCTGGCCTGGCCGGCCCCTCAGGCGAAATGGTTAAGTCCACAACCTCTCTGACCTCA
TCCAGCACCAGCGGTTCTTCCGATAAGGTGTACGCCCACCAGATGGTGCGGACCGACTCTCGGGAGCAGA
AGCTGGACGCCTTTCTGCAACCTCTGAGCAAACCTCTGAGCTCTCAGCCTCAGGCCATCGTGACCGAGGA
CAAGACAGATATCTCCTCCGGCCGTGCCAGACAGCAGGACGAAGAAATGCTCGAGCTGCCAGCTCCTGCC
GAGGTGGCCGCCAAGAACCAGAGCCTGGAGGGAGATACCACAAAGGGCACCAGCGAAATGAGCGAGAAGC
GGGGCCCTACCTCCAGCAACCCCAGAAAACGGCACCGGGAGGACAGCGACGTGGAAATGGTGGAGGACGA
CAGCAGAAAGGAAATGACAGCCGCTTGTACCCCTAGAAGAAGAATCATCAACCTGACCTCCGTGCTGAGC
CTGCAGGAGGAGATCAACGAGCAGGGCCACGAGGTGCTGAGAGAGATGCTGCACAATCACAGCTTCGTGG
GCTGCGTGAACCCTCAATGGGCCCTGGCTCAGCATCAAACAAAGCTGTACCTGCTGAACACCACCAAGCT
GAGCGAAGAGCTGTTCTACCAGATCCTCATCTACGACTTCGCCAACTTCGGCGTGCTACGCCTGAGCGAG
CCCGCCCCTCTGTTTGACCTGGCCATGCTGGCTCTGGATAGCCCAGAAAGCGGCTGGACAGAAGAGGACG
GACCTAAAGAGGGGCTGGCTGAATACATCGTGGAGTTCCTGAAGAAAAAGGCCGAGATGCTGGCCGACTA
CTTTTCTCTGGAAATCGACGAGGAAGGCAACCTGATCGGCCTGCCTCTGCTGATCGATAACTACGTGCCT
CCCCTGGAAGGCCTGCCCATCTTCATCCTGAGACTGGCTACAGAGGTGAACTGGGACGAGGAAAAGGAAT
GCTTCGAGTCTCTGAGCAAGGAGTGCGCCATGTTCTATAGCATCAGAAAACAGTACATCTCTGAAGAGAG
CACTCTGTCTGGCCAGCAGAGTGAAGTGCCCGGAAGCATCCCCAACAGCTGGAAGTGGACCGTGGAACAC
ATCGTGTACAAGGCCCTGCGGAGCCACATTCTCCCTCCTAAGCACTTCACCGAGGACGGCAACATCCTGC
AGCTGGCCAACCTGCCCGACCTTTATAAGGTTTTCTAACCGGTCATCATCACCATCACCATTGAGTTTAA
ACCCGCTGATCAGCCTCGACTGTGCCTTCTAGTTGCCAGCCATCTGTTGTTTGCCCCTCCCCCGTGCCTT
CCTTGACCCTGGAAGGTGCCACTCCCACTGTCCTTTCCTAATAAAATGAGAAAATTGCATCGCATTGTCT
GAGTAGGTGTCATTCTATTCTGGGGGGTGGGGTGGGGCAGGACAGCAAGGGGGAGGATTGGGAAGACAAT
AGCAGGCATGCTGGGGATGCGGTGGGCTCTATGGCTTCTGAGGCGGAAAGAACCAGCTGGGGCTCGATAC
CGTCGACCTCTAGCTAGAGCTTGGCGTAATCATGGTCATAGCTGTTTCCTGTGTGAAATTGTTATCCGCT
CACAATTCCACACAACATACGAGCCGGAAGCATAAAGTGTAAAGCCTAGGGTGCCTAATGAGTGAGCTAA
CTCACATTAATTGCGTTGCGCTCACTGCCCGCTTTCCAGTCGGGAAACCTGTCGTGCCAGCTGCATTAAT
GAATCGGCCAACGCGCGGGGAGAGGCGGTTTGCGTATTGGGCGCTCTTCCGCTTCCTCGCTCACTGACTC
GCTGCGCTCGGTCGTTCGGCTGCGGCGAGCGGTATCAGCTCACTCAAAGGCGGTAATACGGTTATCCACA
GAATCAGGGGATAACGCAGGAAAGAACATGTGAGCAAAAGGCCAGCAAAAGGCCAGGAACCGTAAAAAGG
CCGCGTTGCTGGCGTTTTTCCATAGGCTCCGCCCCCCTGACGAGCATCACAAAAATCGACGCTCAAGTCA
GAGGTGGCGAAACCCGACAGGACTATAAAGATACCAGGCGTTTCCCCCTGGAAGCTCCCTCGTGCGCTCT
CCTGTTCCGACCCTGCCGCTTACCGGATACCTGTCCGCCTTTCTCCCTTCGGGAAGCGTGGCGCTTTCTC
ATAGCTCACGCTGTAGGTATCTCAGTTCGGTGTAGGTCGTTCGCTCCAAGCTGGGCTGTGTGCACGAACC
CCCCGTTCAGCCCGACCGCTGCGCCTTATCCGGTAACTATCGTCTTGAGTCCAACCCGGTAAGACACGAC
TTATCGCCACTGGCAGCAGCCACTGGTAACAGGATTAGCAGAGCGAGGTATGTAGGCGGTGCTACAGAGT
TCTTGAAGTGGTGGCCTAACTACGGCTACACTAGAAGAACAGTATTTGGTATCTGCGCTCTGCTGAAGCC
AGTTACCTTCGGAAAAAGAGTTGGTAGCTCTTGATCCGGCAAACAAACCACCGCTGGTAGCGGTGGTTTT
TTTGTTTGCAAGCAGCAGATTACGCGCAGAAAAAAAGGATCTCAAGAAGATCCTTTGATCTTTTCTACGG
GGTCTGACACTCAGTGGAACGAAAACTCACGTTAAGGGATTTTGGTCATGAGATTATCAAAAAGGATCTT
CACCTAGATCCTTTTAAATTAAAAATGAAGTTTTAAATCAATCTAAAGTATATATGAGTAAACTTGGTCT
GACAGTTACCAATGCTTAATCAGTGAGGCACCTATCTCAGCGATCTGTCTATTTCGTTCATCCATAGTTG
CCTGACTCCCCGTCGTGTAGATAACTACGATACGGGAGGGCTTACCATCTGGCCCCAGTGCTGCAATGAT
ACCGCGAGACCCACGCTCACCGGCTCCAGATTTATCAGCAATAAACCAGCCAGCCGGAAGGGCCGAGCGC
AGAAGTGGTCCTGCAACTTTATCCGCCTCCATCCAGTCTATTAATTGTTGCCGGGAAGCTAGAGTAAGTA
GTTCGCCAGTTAATAGTTTGCGCAACGTTGTTGCCATTGCTACAGGCATCGTGGTGTCACGCTCGTCGTT
TGGTATGGCTTCATTCAGCTCCGGTTCCCAACGATCAAGGCGAGTTACATGATCCCCCATGTTGTGCAAA
AAAGCGGTTAGCTCCTTCGGTCCTCCGATCGTTGTCAGAAGTAAGTTGGCCGCAGTGTTATCACTCATGG
TTATGGCAGCACTGCATAATTCTCTTACTGTCATGCCATCCGTAAGATGCTTTTCTGTGACTGGTGAGTA
CTCAACCAAGTCATTCTGAGAATAGTGTATGCGGCGACCGAGTTGCTCTTGCCCGGCGTCAATACGGGAT
AATACCGCGCCACATAGCAGAACTTTAAAAGTGCTCATCATTGGAAAACGTTCTTCGGGGCGAAAACTCT
CAAGGATCTTACCGCTGTTGAGATCCAGTTCGATGTAACCCACTCGTGCACCCAACTGATCTTCAGCATC
TTTTACTTTCACCAGCGTTTCTGGGTGAGCAAAAACAGGAAGGCAAAATGCCGCAAAAAAGGGAATAAGG
GCGACACGGAAATGTTGAATACTCATACTCTTCCTTTTTCAATATTATTGAAGCATTTATCAGGGTTATT
GTCTCATGAGCGGATACATATTTGAATGTATTTAGAAAAATAAACAAATAGGGGTTCCGCGCACATTTCC
CCGAAAAGTGCCACCTGACGTCGACGGATCGGGAGATCGATCTCCCGATCCCCTAGGGTCGACTCTCAGT
ACAATCTGCTCTGATGCCGCATAGTTAAGCCAGTATCTGCTCCCTGCTTGTGTGTTGGAGGTCGCTGAGT
AGTGCGCGAGCAAAATTTAAGCTACAACAAGGCAAGGCTTGACCGACAATTGCATGAAGAATCTGCTTAG
GGTTAGGCGTTTTGCGCTGCTTCGCGATGTACGGGCCAGATATACGCGTTGACATTGATTATTGACTAGT
TATTAATAGTAATCAATTACGGGGTCATTAGTTCATAGCCCATATATGGAGTTCCGCGTTACATAACTTA
CGGTAAATGGCCCGCCTGGCTGACCGCCCAACGACCCCCGCCCATTGACGTCAATAATGACGTATGTTCC
CATAGTAACGCCAATAGGGACTTTCCATTGACGTCAATGGGTGGAGTATTTACGGTAAACTGCCCACTTG
GCAGTACATCAAGTGTATCATATGCCAAGTACGCCCCCTATTGACGTCAATGACGGTAAATGGCCCGCCT
GGCATTATGCCCAGTACATGACCTTATGGGACTTTCCTACTTGGCAGTACATCTACGTATTAGTCATCGC
TATTACCATGGTGATGCGGTTTTGGCAGTACATCAATGGGCGTGGATAGCGGTTTGACTCACGGGGATTT
CCAAGTCTCCACCCCATTGACGTCAATGGGAGTTTGTTTTGGCACCAAAATCAACGGGACTTTCCAAAAT
GTCGTAACAACTCCGCCCCATTGACGCAAATGGGCGGTAGGCGTGTACGGTGGGAGGTCTATATAAGCAG
AGCTGGTTTAGTGAACCGTCAGATCCGCTAGAGATCCGCGGCCGCTAATACGACTCACTATAGGGAGAGC
CGCCACCATGAAACGGACAGCCGACGGAAGCGAGTTCGAGTCACCAAAGAAGAAGCGGAAAGTCGACAAG
AAGTACAGCATCGGCCTGGACATCGGCACCAACTCTGTGGGCTGGGCCGTGATCACCGACGAGTACAAGG
TGCCCAGCAAGAAATTCAAGGTGCTGGGCAACACCGACCGGCACAGCATCAAGAAGAACCTGATCGGAGC
CCTGCTGTTCGACAGCGGCGAAACAGCCGAGGCCACCCGGCTGAAGAGAACCGCCAGAAGAAGATACACC
AGACGGAAGAACCGGATCTGCTATCTGCAAGAGATCTTCAGCAACGAGATGGCCAAGGTGGACGACAGCT
TCTTCCACAGACTGGAAGAGTCCTTCCTGGTGGAAGAGGATAAGAAGCACGAGCGGCACCCCATCTTCGG
CAACATCGTGGACGAGGTGGCCTACCACGAGAAGTACCCCACCATCTACCACCTGAGAAAGAAACTGGTG
GACAGCACCGACAAGGCCGACCTGCGGCTGATCTATCTGGCCCTGGCCCACATGATCAAGTTCCGGGGCC
ACTTCCTGATCGAGGGCGACCTGAACCCCGACAACAGCGACGTGGACAAGCTGTTCATCCAGCTGGTGCA
GACCTACAACCAGCTGTTCGAGGAAAACCCCATCAACGCCAGCGGCGTGGACGCCAAGGCCATCCTGTCT
GCCAGACTGAGCAAGAGCAGAAAGCTGGAAAATCTGATCGCCCAGCTGCCCGGCGAGAAGAAGAATGGCC
TGTTCGGAAACCTGATTGCCCTGAGCCTGGGCCTGACCCCCAACTTCAAGAGCAACTTCGACCTGGCCGA
GGATGCCAAACTGCAGCTGAGCAAGGACACCTACGACGACGACCTGGACAACCTGCTGGCCCAGATCGGC
GACCAGTACGCCGACCTGTTTCTGGCCGCCAAGAACCTGTCCGACGCCATCCTGCTGAGCGACATCCTGA
GAGTGAACACCGAGATCACCAAGGCCCCCCTGAGCGCCTCTATGATCAAGAGATACGACGAGCACCACCA
GGACCTGACCCTGCTGAAAGCTCTCGTGCGGCAGCAGCTGCCTGAGAAGTACAAAGAGATTTTCTTCGAC
CAGAGCAAGAACGGCTACGCCGGCTACATTGACGGCGGAGCCAGCCAGGAAGAGTTCTACAAGTTCATCA
AGCCCATCCTGGAAAAGATGGACGGCACCGAGGAACTGCTCGTGAAGCTGAAGAGAGAGGACCTGCTGCG
GAAGCAGCGGACCTTCGACAACGGCAGCATCCCCCACCAGATCCACCTGGGAGAGCTGCACGCCATTCTG
CGGCGGCAGGAAGATTTTTACCCATTCCTGAAGGACAACCGGGAAAAGATCGAGAAGATCCTGACCTTCC
GCATCCCCTACTACGTGGGCCCTCTGGCCAGGGGAAACAGCAGATTCGCCTGGATGACCAGAAAGAGCGA
GGAAACCATCACCCCCTGGAACTTCGAGGAAGTGGTGGACAAGGGCGCTTCCGCCCAGAGCTTCATCGAG
CGGATGACCAACTTCGATAAGAACCTGCCCAACGAGAAGGTGCTGCCCAAGCACAGCCTGCTGTACGAGT
ACTTCACCGTGTATAACGAGCTGACCAAAGTGAAATACGTGACCGAGGGAATGAGAAAGCCCGCCTTCCT
GAGCGGCGAGCAGAAAAAGGCCATCGTGGACCTGCTGTTCAAGACCAACCGGAAAGTGACCGTGAAGCAG
CTGAAAGAGGACTACTTCAAGAAAATCGAGTGCTTCGACTCCGTGGAAATCTCCGGCGTGGAAGATCGGT
TCAACGCCTCCCTGGGCACATACCACGATCTGCTGAAAATTATCAAGGACAAGGACTTCCTGGACAATGA
GGAAAACGAGGACATTCTGGAAGATATCGTGCTGACCCTGACACTGTTTGAGGACAGAGAGATGATCGAG
GAACGGCTGAAAACCTATGCCCACCTGTTCGACGACAAAGTGATGAAGCAGCTGAAGCGGCGGAGATACA
CCGGCTGGGGCAGGCTGAGCCGGAAGCTGATCAACGGCATCCGGGACAAGCAGTCCGGCAAGACAATCCT
GGATTTCCTGAAGTCCGACGGCTTCGCCAACAGAAACTTCATGCAGCTGATCCACGACGACAGCCTGACC
TTTAAAGAGGACATCCAGAAAGCCCAGGTGTCCGGCCAGGGCGATAGCCTGCACGAGCACATTGCCAATC
TGGCCGGCAGCCCCGCCATTAAGAAGGGCATCCTGCAGACAGTGAAGGTGGTGGACGAGCTCGTGAAAGT
GATGGGCCGGCACAAGCCCGAGAACATCGTGATCGAAATGGCCAGAGAGAACCAGACCACCCAGAAGGGA
CAGAAGAACAGCCGCGAGAGAATGAAGCGGATCGAAGAGGGCATCAAAGAGCTGGGCAGCCAGATCCTGA
AAGAACACCCCGTGGAAAACACCCAGCTGCAGAACGAGAAGCTGTACCTGTACTACCTGCAGAATGGGCG
GGATATGTACGTGGACCAGGAACTGGACATCAACCGGCTGTCCGACTACGATGTGGACGCTATCGTGCCT
CAGAGCTTTCTGAAGGACGACTCCATCGACAACAAGGTGCTGACCAGAAGCGACAAGAACCGGGGCAAGA
GCGACAACGTGCCCTCCGAAGAGGTCGTGAAGAAGATGAAGAACTACTGGCGGCAGCTGCTGAACGCCAA
GCTGATTACCCAGAGAAAGTTCGACAATCTGACCAAGGCCGAGAGAGGCGGCCTGAGCGAACTGGATAAG
GCCGGCTTCATCAAGAGACAGCTGGTGGAAACCCGGCAGATCACAAAGCACGTGGCACAGATCCTGGACT
CCCGGATGAACACTAAGTACGACGAGAATGACAAGCTGATCCGGGAAGTGAAAGTGATCACCCTGAAGTC
CAAGCTGGTGTCCGATTTCCGGAAGGATTTCCAGTTTTACAAAGTGCGCGAGATCAACAACTACCACCAC
GCCCACGACGCCTACCTGAACGCCGTCGTGGGAACCGCCCTGATCAAAAAGTACCCTAAGCTGGAAAGCG
AGTTCGTGTACGGCGACTACAAGGTGTACGACGTGCGGAAGATGATCGCCAAGAGCGAGCAGGAAATCGG
CAAGGCTACCGCCAAGTACTTCTTCTACAGCAACATCATGAACTTTTTCAAGACCGAGATTACCCTGGCC
AACGGCGAGATCCGGAAGCGGCCTCTGATCGAGACAAACGGCGAAACCGGGGAGATCGTGTGGGATAAGG
GCCGGGATTTTGCCACCGTGCGGAAAGTGCTGAGCATGCCCCAAGTGAATATCGTGAAAAAGACCGAGGT
GCAGACAGGCGGCTTCAGCAAAGAGTCTATCCTGCCCAAGAGGAACAGCGATAAGCTGATCGCCAGAAAG
AAGGACTGGGACCCTAAGAAGTACGGCGGCTTCGACAGCCCCACCGTGGCCTATTCTGTGCTGGTGGTGG
CCAAAGTGGAAAAGGGCAAGTCCAAGAAACTGAAGAGTGTGAAAGAGCTGCTGGG
Features (pLannotate 1.2.2; 17 found; start..end, strand, type, name):
    713..2743    +  CDS            gag-pol (fragment): POL_MLVMS - Experimental evidence at protein level: Swiss-Prot protein existence level 1. [Integrase]: Catalyzes viral DNA integration into the host chromosome, by performing a series of DNA cutting and joining reactions. This enzyme activity takes place after virion entry into a cell and reverse transcription of the RNA genome in dsDNA. The first step in the integration process is 3' processing. This step requires a complex comprising the viral genome, matrix protein and integrase. This complex is called the pre-integration complex (PIC). The integrase protein removes 2 nucleotides from each
   2840..3421    +  CDS            SSB (fragment): LA_HUMAN - Experimental evidence at protein level: Swiss-Prot protein existence level 1. Binds to the 3' poly(U) terminus of nascent RNA polymerase III transcripts, protecting them from exonuclease digestion and facilitating their folding and maturation (PubMed:3192525, PubMed:2470590). In case of Coxsackievirus B3 infection, binds to the viral internal ribosome entry site (IRES) and stimulates the IRES- mediated translation (PubMed:12384597). From Homo sapiens (Human).
   3590..5845    +  CDS            MLH1: MLH1_HUMAN - Also known as COCA2. Experimental evidence at protein level: Swiss-Prot protein existence level 1. Heterodimerizes with PMS2 to form MutL alpha, a component of the post-replicative DNA mismatch repair system (MMR). DNA repair is initiated by MutS alpha (MSH2-MSH6) or MutS beta (MSH2-MSH3) binding to a dsDNA mismatch, then MutL alpha is recruited to the heteroduplex. Assembly of the MutL-MutS-heteroduplex ternary complex in presence of RFC and PCNA is sufficient to activate endonuclease activity of PMS2. It introduces single-strand breaks near the mismatch and thus generates new en
   5900..6124    +  polyA_signal   bGH poly(A) signal: bovine growth hormone polyadenylation signal
   6128..6149    +  promoter       SV40 promoter (fragment): SV40 enhancer and early promoter
   6217..6239    -  protein_bind   lac operator (fragment): The lac repressor binds to the lac operator to inhibit transcription in E. coli. This inhibition can be relieved by adding lactose or isopropyl-β-D-thiogalactopyranoside (IPTG). lac repressor encoded by lacI
   6243..6273    -  promoter       lac promoter: promoter for the E. coli lac operon
   6288..6309    -  protein_bind   CAP binding site: CAP binding activates transcription in the presence of cAMP. E. coli catabolite activator protein
   6322..6414    -  CDS            lacI (fragment): lac repressor; lacI; The lac repressor binds to the lac operator to inhibit transcription in E. coli. This inhibition can be relieved by adding lactose or isopropyl-β-D-thiogalactopyranoside (IPTG).
   6597..7185    -  rep_origin     ori: high-copy-number ColE1/pMB1/pBR322/pUC origin of replication
   7356..8216    -  CDS            AmpR: β-lactamase; bla; confers resistance to ampicillin, carbenicillin, and related antibiotics
   8217..8321    -  promoter       AmpR promoter: bla
   8392..8436    -  misc_feature   bom (fragment): basis of mobility region from pBR322
   8591..8970    +  enhancer       CMV enhancer: human cytomegalovirus immediate early enhancer
   8971..9174    +  promoter       CMV promoter: human cytomegalovirus (CMV) immediate early promoter
   9216..9234    +  promoter       T7 promoter: promoter for bacteriophage T7 RNA polymerase
   9305..611     +  CDS            dCas9 (fragment) (across the origin): catalytically dead mutant of the Cas9 endonuclease from the Streptococcus pyogenes Type II CRISPR/Cas system RNA-guided DNA-binding protein that lacks endonuclease activity due to the D10A mutation in the RuvC catalytic domain and the N863A mutation in the HNH catalytic domain
