[The description below was written by a language model from this plasmid's Addgene catalogue record and pLannotate feature annotations shown in this document.]
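Description:
pCMV-PE7-P2A-hMLH1dn is a 12.8 kb mammalian expression plasmid that delivers the PE7 prime editor together with a dominant-negative mismatch repair protein from a single transcript. It is built on a pCMV backbone and propagated in E. coli through a high-copy ColE1/pUC-type origin with ampicillin selection (AmpR under its own bla promoter). The backbone also carries residual lac promoter/operator and lacI fragments and a short SV40 promoter remnant, none of which appear to have a role in the design. No mammalian selection marker is recorded, which fits transient transfection use.

The roughly 9.4 kb insert is driven by the CMV immediate-early enhancer and promoter and terminated by the bGH polyadenylation signal. A T7 promoter sits just upstream of the coding region. The open reading frame, which spans the plasmid's numbering origin, begins with an SpCas9 domain. The automated annotation labels it as a dCas9 fragment, but prime editors conventionally use a Cas9 nickase, and the record describes it only as the SpCas9 component of PEmax. This is fused to a Moloney murine leukemia virus reverse transcriptase (annotated as a gag-pol fragment) and then to residues 1–194 of the human La protein (SSB), a small RNA-binding protein that binds the 3′ poly(U) ends of Pol III transcripts. SV40 bipartite NLSs at both ends and a C-terminal c-Myc NLS direct nuclear import. A P2A peptide then separates a codon-optimized human MLH1 lacking residues 754–756, a dominant-negative form intended to dampen mismatch repair. The construct is used for prime editing in mammalian cells and is supplied alongside a separately expressed pegRNA, which this plasmid does not encode.
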