Addgene plasmid #222997: pCMV-PE7-P2A-hMLH1dn
Purpose: Mammalian expression of SpCas9 PE7 prime editor with P2A-human MLH1dn (codon optimized)
Depositing lab: Brittany Adamson. Depositing organization: Princeton University. Publication: Improving prime editing with an endogenous small RNA-binding protein. Yan J, Oyler-Castrillo P, Ravisankar P, Ward CC, Levesque S, Jing Y, Simpson D, Zhao A, Li H, Yan W, Goudy L, Schmidt R, Solley SC, Gilbert LA, Chan MM, Bauer DE, Marson A, Parsons LR, Adamson B. Nature. 2024 Apr 3. doi: 10.1038/s41586-024-07259-6. PubMed 38570691.
Backbone
  Vector backbone: pCMV
  Backbone size w/o insert (bp): 3402
  Total vector size (bp): 12795
  Vector type: Mammalian Expression
Growth in bacteria
  Bacterial resistance: Ampicillin, 100 μg/mL
  Growth temperature: 37°C
  Growth strain: NEB Stable
  Copy number: High Copy
Gene/Insert
  Gene/Insert name: PE7-P2A-hMLH1dn (alt name: PEmax-La(SSB)1-194-P2A-hMLH1dn)
  Species: H. sapiens (human), Synthetic; SpCas9 is from Streptococcus pyogenes; MMLV_RT is from the Moloney murine leukemia virus; La(SSB)1-194 is from Homo sapiens
  Insert size (bp): 9393
  Mutation: Deletion of residues 754-756 in MLH1 as described in https://doi.org/10.1016/j.cell.2021.09.018
  Promoter: CMV
  Tag / fusion protein: SV40 bpNLS (N terminal on insert); SV40 bpNLS (C terminal on insert); c-Myc NLS (C terminal on insert)
  Cloning method: Gibson Cloning
  Sequencing primers: 5′ CMV Forward, T7; 3′ BGHR
Terms and licenses: Academic/Nonprofit Terms; Industry Terms: Not Available to Industry
How to cite: pCMV-PE7-P2A-hMLH1dn was a gift from Brittany Adamson (Addgene plasmid # 222997 ; http://n2t.net/addgene:222997 ; RRID:Addgene_222997)
